Addgene plasmid #42929: pPV476
Depositing lab: James Lok. Depositing organization: University of Pennsylvania.
Backbone
  Vector backbone: pDONR P2R-P3
  Backbone manufacturer: Invitrogen
  Backbone size w/o insert (bp): 4773
  Total vector size (bp): 4113
  Vector type: Multi-site Gateway donor plasmid
Growth in bacteria
  Bacterial resistance: Kanamycin, 50 μg/mL
  Growth temperature: 37°C
  Growth strain: DH5alpha
  Copy number: Unknown
Gene/Insert
  Gene/Insert name: attR2::egfp (870 bp)::taa::Ss-era-1 terminator (598 bp)::attL3 (alt names: EGFP; Ss-era-1 terminator; era-1)
  Species: Strongyloides stercoralis
  Insert size (bp): 1500
  Cloning method: Gateway Cloning
  Sequencing primers: 5′ M13_pUC_fwd; 3′ M13_rev
Resource information
  A portion of this plasmid was derived from a plasmid made by: egfp (870 bp) from pJA257 (Addgene plasmid #21510, Julie Ahringer lab), Ss-era-1 terminator (598 bp) from pAJ08 (Addgene plasmid #14912, James Lok lab)
Terms and licenses: Academic/Nonprofit Terms; Industry Terms: Not Available to Industry
How to cite: pPV476 was a gift from James Lok (Addgene plasmid # 42929 ; http://n2t.net/addgene:42929 ; RRID:Addgene_42929)
