[The description below was written by a language model from this plasmid's Addgene catalogue record and pLannotate feature annotations shown in this document.]
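Description:
pPV476 is a MultiSite Gateway entry clone built in the Invitrogen pDONR P2R-P3 backbone, designed to supply the 3′ (third-position) module when assembling transgene expression constructs for the parasitic nematode Strongyloides stercoralis. It is a 4,113 bp bacterial plasmid maintained through a high-copy ColE1/pUC-type origin and selected with kanamycin via an aminoglycoside phosphotransferase gene. Other backbone features include rrnB T1 and T2 transcription terminators, which insulate the cloning region from read-through, a T7 promoter next to the insert, and short lacI and lacZα remnants that appear to have no functional role here.

The roughly 1.5 kb insert is flanked by attR2 and attL3 recombination sites. The automated annotation labels the downstream site as an attB3 core overlapping an attL fragment, which is consistent with the catalogued attL3. Between these sites lies an 870 bp EGFP coding sequence ending in a TAA stop codon, followed by a 598 bp terminator region from the S. stercoralis era-1 gene. This terminator occupies the unannotated stretch between EGFP and the downstream att site. The EGFP segment was taken from an earlier C. elegans-oriented plasmid and the terminator from a previous Strongyloides vector.

The cassette carries no promoter of its own. In an LR reaction it is meant to be combined with a 5′ promoter entry clone, a middle-position coding-sequence entry clone and a destination vector. This would place EGFP downstream of the middle element, presumably as a C-terminal fusion or reporter, with the Ss-era-1 3′ region providing transcript termination and processing signals suited to the parasite.
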