Features (pLannotate 1.2.2; 11 found; start..end, strand, type, name):
     88..211     -  protein_bind   attR2: mutant version of attR; recombination site for the Gateway® LR reaction LR Clonase™
    217..1080    +  CDS            EGFP: EGFP is a basic (constitutively fluorescent) green fluorescent protein published in 1996, derived from Aequorea victoria. It is reported to be a rapidly-maturing weak dimer with moderate acid sensitivity.
   1686..1706    -  protein_bind   attB3: mutant version of attB; core recombination site for the Gateway® BP reaction BP Clonase™
   1697..1782    -  protein_bind   attL1 (fragment): mutant version of attL; recombination site for the Gateway® LR reaction LR Clonase™
   1819..1837    -  promoter       T7 promoter: promoter for bacteriophage T7 RNA polymerase
   1971..2780    +  CDS            KanR: aminoglycoside phosphotransferase; aph(3')-Ia; confers resistance to kanamycin in bacteria or G418 (Geneticin®) in eukaryotes
   2927..3515    +  rep_origin     ori: high-copy-number ColE1/pMB1/pBR322/pUC origin of replication
   3698..3790    +  CDS            lacI (fragment): lac repressor; lacI; The lac repressor binds to the lac operator to inhibit transcription in E. coli. This inhibition can be relieved by adding lactose or isopropyl-β-D-thiogalactopyranoside (IPTG).
   3845..3872    -  terminator     rrnB T2 terminator: transcription terminator T2 from the E. coli rrnB gene
   4004..4047    +  terminator     rrnB T1 terminator: Escherichia coli rrnB; transcription terminator T1 from the E. coli rrnB gene
   4094..17      -  CDS            lacZα (fragment) (across the origin): LacZα fragment of β-galactosidase; lacZ fragment
>Addgene plasmid #42929 | pPV476 | depositor full sequence | sequence record 58192 | pPV476 sequence 4113 bps
GTAAAACGACGGCCAGTCTTAAGCTCGGGCCCTGCAGCTCTAGAGCTCGAATTCTACAGGTCACTAATAC
CATCTAAGTAGTTGGTTCATAGTGACTGCATATGTTGTGTTTTACAGTATTATGTAGTCTGTTTTTTATG
CAAAATCTAATTTAATATATTGATATTTATATCATTTTACGTTTCTCGTTCAACTTTCTTGTACAAAGTG
GCCATGAGTAAAGGAGAAGAACTTTTCACTGGAGTTGTCCCAATTCTTGTTGAATTAGATGGTGATGTTA
ATGGGCACAAATTTTCTGTCAGTGGAGAGGGTGAAGGTGATGCAACATACGGAAAACTTACCCTTAAATT
TATTTGCACTACTGGAAAACTACCTGTTCCATGGGTAAGTTTAAACATATATATACTAACTAACCCTGAT
TATTTAAATTTTCAGCCAACACTTGTCACTACTCTCACTTATGGTGTTCAATGCTTCTCGAGATACCCAG
ATCATATGAAACAGCATGACTTTTTCAAGAGTGCCATGCCCGAAGGTTATGTACAGGAAAGAACTATATT
TTTCAAAGATGACGGGAACTACAAGACACGTAAGTTTAAACAGTTCGGTACTAACTAACCATACATATTT
AAATTTTCAGGTGCTGAAGTCAAGTTTGAAGGTGATACCCTTGTTAATAGAATCGAGTTAAAAGGTATTG
ATTTTAAAGAAGATGGAAACATTCTTGGACACAAATTGGAATACAACTATAACTCACACAATGTATACAT
CATGGCAGACAAACAAAAGAATGGAATCAAAGTTGTAAGTTTAAACATGATTTTACTAACTAACTAATCT
GATTTAAATTTTCAGAACTTCAAAATTAGACACAACATTGAAGATGGAAGCGTTCAACTAGCAGACCATT
ATCAACAAAATACTCCAATTGGCGATGGCCCTGTCCTTTTACCAGACAACCATTACCTGTCCACACAATC
TGCCCTTTCGAAAGATCCCAACGAAAAGAGAGACCACATGGTCCTTCTTGAGTTTGTAACAGCTGCTGGG
ATTACACATGGCATGGACGAACTATACAAATGATAACTAGGAATTTATTTTGATAAGTCTCGCGTATTTT
ATTTGTAATAATCTTTTTATAAGATCAATTTACATTTATACTGATAAAATTGACACAATTACACTTTTTA
TTATAAAATATTTTAAAATATTTCTATCAAAAGGTTTATTTTTGTTTTAAATATAATGGTTTTTTTTGTA
AAAAATACTTATTTCGTTTGATAATCTTTATTCAGAGATTTGAATAATTTTAAATAAAGTAGTTTAGTTT
TCATATAAAAGTTAATGGTATATATAAATATTTAAATAGTAAAGATTGAATCAGTATTCAAAATGACACC
TAAAAGTTATTCTATTTCTAGCTATAACAATAATAATAAAGATAATTATGATACAGATTTAGAAAAAAAA
ATAAGGTTAAATTAATTAATTCTATTTTTAATTAAAATGATTTAAGGGAGTTAAATGAAACAGAAACAGA
TTGGGTCTCTATATATTTAGTTTATGTAATGTTATTTTTTGGTGGAATACAAATAACGGTATATTTTACT
TCAATGTGGCCATACTTATCAACAATAAATAGTAAGGCAAATGTAGATACTTTAGGGTGGGTTGTAGCAC
TAGTGCAACTTTATTATACAAAGTTGGCATTATAAAAAAGCATTGCTTATCAATTTGTTGCAACGAACAG
GTCACTATCAGTCAAAATAAAATCATTATTTGGAGCTCCATGGTAGCGTTAACGCGGCCGCGATATCCCC
TATAGTGAGTCGTATTACATGGTCATAGCTGTTTCCTGGCAGCTCTGGCCCGTGTCTCAAAATCTCTGAT
GTTACATTGCACAAGATAAAAATATATCATCATGAACAATAAAACTGTCTGCTTACATAAACAGTAATAC
AAGGGGTGTTATGAGCCATATTCAACGGGAAACGTCGAGGCCGCGATTAAATTCCAACATGGATGCTGAT
TTATATGGGTATAAATGGGCTCGCGATAATGTCGGGCAATCAGGTGCGACAATCTATCGCTTGTATGGGA
AGCCCGATGCGCCAGAGTTGTTTCTGAAACATGGCAAAGGTAGCGTTGCCAATGATGTTACAGATGAGAT
GGTCAGACTAAACTGGCTGACGGAATTTATGCCTCTTCCGACCATCAAGCATTTTATCCGTACTCCTGAT
GATGCATGGTTACTCACCACTGCGATCCCCGGAAAAACAGCATTCCAGGTATTAGAAGAATATCCTGATT
CAGGTGAAAATATTGTTGATGCGCTGGCAGTGTTCCTGCGCCGGTTGCATTCGATTCCTGTTTGTAATTG
TCCTTTTAACAGCGATCGCGTATTTCGTCTCGCTCAGGCGCAATCACGAATGAATAACGGTTTGGTTGAT
GCGAGTGATTTTGATGACGAGCGTAATGGCTGGCCTGTTGAACAAGTCTGGAAAGAAATGCATAAACTTT
TGCCATTCTCACCGGATTCAGTCGTCACTCATGGTGATTTCTCACTTGATAACCTTATTTTTGACGAGGG
GAAATTAATAGGTTGTATTGATGTTGGACGAGTCGGAATCGCAGACCGATACCAGGATCTTGCCATCCTA
TGGAACTGCCTCGGTGAGTTTTCTCCTTCATTACAGAAACGGCTTTTTCAAAAATATGGTATTGATAATC
CTGATATGAATAAATTGCAGTTTCATTTGATGCTCGATGAGTTTTTCTAATCAGAATTGGTTAATTGGTT
GTAACACTGGCAGAGCATTACGCTGACTTGACGGGACGGCGCAAGCTCATGACCAAAATCCCTTAACGTG
AGTTACGCGTCGTTCCACTGAGCGTCAGACCCCGTAGAAAAGATCAAAGGATCTTCTTGAGATCCTTTTT
TTCTGCGCGTAATCTGCTGCTTGCAAACAAAAAAACCACCGCTACCAGCGGTGGTTTGTTTGCCGGATCA
AGAGCTACCAACTCTTTTTCCGAAGGTAACTGGCTTCAGCAGAGCGCAGATACCAAATACTGTCCTTCTA
GTGTAGCCGTAGTTAGGCCACCACTTCAAGAACTCTGTAGCACCGCCTACATACCTCGCTCTGCTAATCC
TGTTACCAGTGGCTGCTGCCAGTGGCGATAAGTCGTGTCTTACCGGGTTGGACTCAAGACGATAGTTACC
GGATAAGGCGCAGCGGTCGGGCTGAACGGGGGGTTCGTGCACACAGCCCAGCTTGGAGCGAACGACCTAC
ACCGAACTGAGATACCTACAGCGTGAGCATTGAGAAAGCGCCACGCTTCCCGAAGGGAGAAAGGCGGACA
GGTATCCGGTAAGCGGCAGGGTCGGAACAGGAGAGCGCACGAGGGAGCTTCCAGGGGGAAACGCCTGGTA
TCTTTATAGTCCTGTCGGGTTTCGCCACCTCTGACTTGAGCGTCGATTTTTGTGATGCTCGTCAGGGGGG
CGGAGCCTATGGAAAAACGCCAGCAACGCGGCCTTTTTACGGTTCCTGGCCTTTTGCTGGCCTTTTGCTC
ACATGTTCTTTCCTGCGTTATCCCCTGATTCTGTGGATAACCGTATTACCGCCTTTGAGTGAGCTGATAC
CGCTCGCCGCAGCCGAACGACCGAGCGCAGCGAGTCAGTGAGCGAGGAAGCGGAAGAGCGCCCAATACGC
AAACCGCCTCTCCCCGCGCGTTGGCCGATTCATTAATGCAGCTGGCACGACAGGTTTCCCGACTGGAAAG
CGGGCAGTGAGCGCAACGCAATTAATACGCGTACCGCTAGCCAGGAAGAGTTTGTAGAAACGCAAAAAGG
CCATCCGTCAGGATGGCCTTCTGCTTAGTTTGATGCCTGGCAGTTTATGGCGGGCGTCCTGCCCGCCACC
CTCCGGGCCGTTGCTTCACAACGTTCAAATCCGCTCCCGGCGGATTTGTCCTACTCAGGAGAGCGTTCAC
CGACAAACAACAGATAAAACGAAAGGCCCAGTCTTCCGACTGAGCCTTTCGTTTTATTTGATGCCTGGCA
GTTCCCTACTCTCGCGTTAACGCTAGCATGGATGTTTTCCCAGTCACGACGTT
