>Addgene plasmid #42929 | pPV476 | addgene partial sequence | sequence record 59510 | M13_pUC_fwd
CTCTAGAGCTCGAATTCTACAGGTCACTAATACCATCTAAGTAGTTGGTTCATAGTGACTGCATATGTTG
TGTTTTACAGTATTATGTAGTCTGTTTTTTATGCAAAATCTAATTTAATATATTGATATTTATATCATTT
TACGTTTCTCGTTCAACTTTCTTGTACAAAGTGGCCATGAGTAAAGGAGAAGAACTTTTCACTGGAGTTG
TCCCAATTCTTGTTGAATTAGATGGTGATGTTAATGGGCACAAATTTTCTGTCAGTGGAGAGGGTGAAGG
TGATGCAACATACGGAAAACTTACCCTTAAATTTATTTGCACTACTGGAAAACTACCTGTTCCATGGGTA
AGTTTAAACATATATATACTAACTAACCCTGATTATTTAAATTTTCAGCCAACACTTGTCACTACTCTCA
CTTATGGTGTTCAATGCTTCTCGAGATACCCAGATCATATGAAACAGCATGACTTTTTCAAGAGTGCCAT
GCCCGAAGGTTATGTACAGGAAAGAACTATATTTTTCAAAGATGACGGGAACTACAAGACACGTAAGTTT
AAACAGTTCGGTACTAACTAACCATACATATTTAAATTTTCAGGTGCTGAAGTCAAGTTTGAAGGTGATA
CCCTTGTTAATAGAATCGAGTTAAAAGGTATTGATTTTAAAGAAGATGGAAACATTCTTGGACACAAATT
GGAATACAACTATAACTCACACAATGTATACATCATGGCAGACAAACAAAAGAATGGAATCAAAGTTGTA
AGTTTAAACATGATTTTACTAACTAACTAATCTGATTTAAATTTTCAGAACTTCAAAATTAGACACAACA
TTGAAGATGGAAGCGTTCAACTAGCAGACCATTATCAACAAAATACTCCAATTGGCGATGGCCCTGTCCT
TTTACCAGACAACCATTACCTGTCCACACAATCTGCCCTTTCGAAAGATCCCAACGAAAAGAGAGACCAC
ATGGTCCTTCTTGAGTT
