>Addgene plasmid #42929 | pPV476 | addgene partial sequence | sequence record 59791 | M13_rev
CGCGGCCGCGTTAACGCTACCATGGAGCTCCAAATAATGATTTTATTTTGACTGATAGTGACCTGTTCGT
TGCAACAAATTGATAAGCAATGCTTTTTTATAATGCCAACTTTGTATAATAAAGTTGCACTAGTGCTACA
ACCCACCCTAAAGTATCTACATTTGCCTTACTATTTATTGTTGATAAGTATGGCCACATTGAAGTAAAAT
ATACCGTTATTTGTATTCCACCAAAAAATAACATTACATAAACTAAATATATAGAGACCCAATCTGTTTC
TGTTTCATTTAACTCCCTTAAATCATTTTAATTAAAAATAGAATTAATTAATTTAACCTTATTTTTTTTT
CTAAATCTGTATCATAATTATCTTTATTATTATTGTTATAGCTAGAAATAGAATAACTTTTAGGTGTCAT
TTTGAATACTGATTCAATCTTTACTATTTAAATATTTATATATACCATTAACTTTTATATGAAAACTAAA
CTACTTTATTTAAAATTATTCAAATCTCTGAATAAAGATTATCAAACGAAATAAGTATTTTTTACAAAAA
AAACCATTATATTTAAAACAAAAATAAACCTTTTGATAGAAATATTTTAAAATATTTTATAATAAAAAGT
GTAATTGTGTCAATTTTATCAGTATAAATGTAAATTGATCTTATAAAAAGATTATTACAAATAAAATACG
CGAGACTTATCAAAATAAATTCCTAGTTATCATTTGTATAGTTCGTCCATGCCATGTGTAATCCCAGCAG
CTGTTACAAACTCAAGAAGGACCATGTGGTCTCTCTTTTCGTTGGGATCTTTCGAAAGGGCAGATTGTGT
GGACAGGTAATGGTTGTCTGGTAAAAGGACAGGGCCATCGCCA
